>Addgene plasmid #27627 | pQCXIN- myc ULK1 K46I | addgene full sequence | sequence record 137996 | Addgene NGS sequence
CTTCCGCTTCCTCGCTCACTGACTCGCTGCGCTCGGTCGTTCGGCTGCGGCGAGCGGTATCAGCTCACTC
AAAGGCGGTAATACGGTTATCCACAGAATCAGGGGATAACGCAGGAAAGAACATGTGAGCAAAAGGCCAG
CAAAAGGCCAGGAACCGTAAAAAGGCCGCGTTGCTGGCGTTTTTCCATAGGCTCCGCCCCCCTGACGAGC
ATCACAAAAATCGACGCTCAAGTCAGAGGTGGCGAAACCCGACAGGACTATAAAGATACCAGGCGTTTCC
CCCTGGAAGCTCCCTCGTGCGCTCTCCTGTTCCGACCCTGCCGCTTACCGGATACCTGTCCGCCTTTCTC
CCTTCGGGAAGCGTGGCGCTTTCTCATAGCTCACGCTGTAGGTATCTCAGTTCGGTGTAGGTCGTTCGCT
CCAAGCTGGGCTGTGTGCACGAACCCCCCGTTCAGCCCGACCGCTGCGCCTTATCCGGTAACTATCGTCT
TGAGTCCAACCCGGTAAGACACGACTTATCGCCACTGGCAGCAGCCACTGGTAACAGGATTAGCAGAGCG
AGGTATGTAGGCGGTGCTACAGAGTTCTTGAAGTGGTGGCCTAACTACGGCTACACTAGAAGGACAGTAT
TTGGTATCTGCGCTCTGCTGAAGCCAGTTACCTTCGGAAAAAGAGTTGGTAGCTCTTGATCCGGCAAACA
AACCACCGCTGGTAGCGGTGGTTTTTTTGTTTGCAAGCAGCAGATTACGCGCAGAAAAAAAGGATCTCAA
GAAGATCCTTTGATCTTTTCTACGGGGTCTGACGCTCAGTGGAACGAAAACTCACGTTAAGGGATTTTGG
TCATGAGATTATCAAAAAGGATCTTCACCTAGATCCTTTTAAATTAAAAATGAAGTTTTAAATCAATCTA
AAGTATATATGAGTAAACTTGGTCTGACAGTTACCAATGCTTAATCAGTGAGGCACCTATCTCAGCGATC
TGTCTATTTCGTTCATCCATAGTTGCCTGACTCCCCGTCGTGTAGATAACTACGATACGGGAGGGCTTAC
CATCTGGCCCCAGTGCTGCAATGATACCGCGAGACCCACGCTCACCGGCTCCAGATTTATCAGCAATAAA
CCAGCCAGCCGGAAGGGCCGAGCGCAGAAGTGGTCCTGCAACTTTATCCGCCTCCATCCAGTCTATTAAT
TGTTGCCGGGAAGCTAGAGTAAGTAGTTCGCCAGTTAATAGTTTGCGCAACGTTGTTGCCATTGCTGCAG
GCATCGTGGTGTCACGCTCGTCGTTTGGTATGGCTTCATTCAGCTCCGGTTCCCAACGATCAAGGCGAGT
TACATGATCCCCCATGTTGTGCAAAAAAGCGGTTAGCTCCTTCGGTCCTCCGATCGTTGTCAGAAGTAAG
TTGGCCGCAGTGTTATCACTCATGGTTATGGCAGCACTGCATAATTCTCTTACTGTCATGCCATCCGTAA
GATGCTTTTCTGTGACTGGTGAGTACTCAACCAAGTCATTCTGAGAATAGTGTATGCGGCGACCGAGTTG
CTCTTGCCCGGCGTCAACACGGGATAATACCGCGCCACATAGCAGAACTTTAAAAGTGCTCATCATTGGA
AAACGTTCTTCGGGGCGAAAACTCTCAAGGATCTTACCGCTGTTGAGATCCAGTTCGATGTAACCCACTC
GTGCACCCAACTGATCTTCAGCATCTTTTACTTTCACCAGCGTTTCTGGGTGAGCAAAAACAGGAAGGCA
AAATGCCGCAAAAAAGGGAATAAGGGCGACACGGAAATGTTGAATACTCATACTCTTCCTTTTTCAATAT
TATTGAAGCATTTATCAGGGTTATTGTCTCATGAGCGGATACATATTTGAATGTATTTAGAAAAATAAAC
AAATAGGGGTTCCGCGCACATTTCCCCGAAAAGTGCCACCTGACGTCTAAGAAACCATTATTATCATGAC
ATTAACCTATAAAAATAGGCGTATCACGAGGCCCTTTCGTCTTCAAGAATTAGCTTGGCCATTGCATACG
TTGTATCCATATCATAATATGTACATTTATATTGGCTCATGTCCAACATTACCGCCATGTTGACATTGAT
TATTGACTAGTTATTAATAGTAATCAATTACGGGGTCATTAGTTCATAGCCCATATATGGAGTTCCGCGT
TACATAACTTACGGTAAATGGCCCGCCTGGCTGACCGCCCAACGACCCCCGCCCATTGACGTCAATAATG
ACGTATGTTCCCATAGTAACGCCAATAGGGACTTTCCATTGACGTCAATGGGTGGAGTATTTACGGTAAA
CTGCCCACTTGGCAGTACATCAAGTGTATCATATGCCAAGTACGCCCCCTATTGACGTCAATGACGGTAA
ATGGCCCGCCTGGCATTATGCCCAGTACATGACCTTATGGGACTTTCCTACTTGGCAGTACATCTACGTA
TTAGTCATCGCTATTACCATGGTGATGCGGTTTTGGCAGTACATCAATGGGCGTGGATAGCGGTTTGACT
CACGGGGATTTCCAAGTCTCCACCCCATTGACGTCAATGGGAGTTTGTTTTGGCACCAAAATCAACGGGA
CTTTCCAAAATGTCGTAACAACTCCGCCCCATTGACGCAAATGGGCGGTAGGCGTGTACGGTGGGAGGTC
TATATAAGCAGAGCTCAATAAAAGAGCCCACAACCCCTCACTCGGCGCGCCAGTCTTCCGATAGACTGCG
TCGCCCGGGTACCCGTATTCCCAATAAAGCCTCTTGCTGTTTGCATCCGAATCGTGGTCTCGCTGTTCCT
TGGGAGGGTCTCCTCTGAGTGATTGACTACCCACGACGGGGGTCTTTCATTTGGGGGCTCGTCCGGGATT
TGGAGACCCCTGCCCAGGGACCACCGACCCACCACCGGGAGGTAAGCTGGCCAGCAACTTATCTGTGTCT
GTCCGATTGTCTAGTGTCTATGTTTGATGTTATGCGCCTGCGTCTGTACTAGTTAGCTAACTAGCTCTGT
ATCTGGCGGACCCGTGGTGGAACTGACGAGTTCTGAACACCCGGCCGCAACCCTGGGAGACGTCCCAGGG
ACTTTGGGGGCCGTTTTTGTGGCCCGACCTGAGGAAGGGAGTCGATGTGGAATCCGACCCCGTCAGGATA
TGTGGTTCTGGTAGGAGACGAGAACCTAAAACAGTTCCCGCCTCCGTCTGAATTTTTGCTTTCGGTTTGG
AACCGAAGCCGCGCGTCTTGTCTGCTGCAGCGCTGCAGCATCGTTCTGTGTTGTCTCTGTCTGACTGTGT
TTCTGTATTTGTCTGAAAATTAGGGCCAGACTGTTACCACTCCCTTAAGTTTGACCTTAGGTCACTGGAA
AGATGTCGAGCGGATCGCTCACAACCAGTCGGTAGATGTCAAGAAGAGACGTTGGGTTACCTTCTGCTCT
GCAGAATGGCCAACCTTTAACGTCGGATGGCCGCGAGACGGCACCTTTAACCGAGACCTCATCACCCAGG
TTAAGATCAAGGTCTTTTCACCTGGCCCGCATGGACACCCAGACCAGGTCCCCTACATCGTGACCTGGGA
AGCCTTGGCTTTTGACCCCCCTCCCTGGGTCAAGCCCTTTGTACACCCTAAGCCTCCGCCTCCTCTTCCT
CCATCCGCCCCGTCTCTCCCCCTTGAACCTCCTCGTTCGACCCCGCCTCGATCCTCCCTTTATCCAGCCC
TCACTCCTTCTCTAGGCGCCGGAATTGAAGATCTGGGGGATCGATAAGCTTGGGAGTTCCGCTTACATAA
CTTACGGTAAATGGCCCGCCTGGCTGACCGCCCAACGACCCCCGCCCATTGACGTCAATAATGACGTATG
TTCCCATAGTAACGCCAATAGGGACTTTCCATTGACGTCAATGGGTGGAGTATTTACGGTAAACTGCCCA
CTTGGCAGTACATCAAGTGTATCATATGCCAAGTACGCCCCCTATTGACGTCAATGACGGTAAATGGCCC
GCCTGGCATTATGCCCAGTACATGACCTTATGGGACTTTCCTACTTGGCAGTACATCTACGTATTAGTCA
TCGCTATTACCATGGTGATGCGGTTTTGGCAGTACATCAATGGGCGTGGATAGCGGTTTGACTCACGGGG
ATTTCCAAGTCTCCACCCCATTGACGTCAATGGGAGTTTGTTTTGGCACCAAAATCAACGGGACTTTCCA
AAATGTCGTAACAACTCCGCCCCATTGACGCAAATGGGCGGTAGGCGTGTACGGTGGGAGGTCTATATAA
GCAGAGCTCTCCCTATCAGTGATAGAGATCTCCCTATCAGTGATAGAGATCGTCGACTAGTCCAGTGTGG
TGGAATTCTGCAGATATCAACAAGTTTGTACAAAAAAGCAGGCTTCACCATGGAACAAAAGCTAATCTCC
GAGGAAGACTTGGGAGGAATAGAGCCGGGCCGAGGCGGCGTCGAGACCGTGGGCAAGTTCGAGTTCTCTC
GCAAGGACCTGATTGGACACGGCGCCTTCGCGGTGGTCTTCAAGGGTCGACACCGCGAGAAGCACGACCT
GGAGGTGGCCGTCATATGCATTAACAAGAAGAACCTTGCCAAGTCCCAAACACTGCTGGGAAAGGAAATC
AAAATCCTGAAGGAACTAAAGCACGAAAACATCGTGGCGCTGTATGACTTCCAGGAAATGGCTAATTCTG
TCTACCTGGTCATGGAGTATTGTAATGGTGGAGACCTGGCTGACTACCTGCACACTATGCGCACACTGAG
TGAAGACACTGTCAGGCTTTTCCTACAGCAGATCGCTGGCGCCATGCGGCTGCTGCACAGCAAGGGCATC
ATCCACCGGGACCTGAAGCCCCAAAACATCCTGCTGTCCAACCCTGGGGGCCGCCGGGCCAACCCCAGCA
ACATCCGAGTCAAGATTGCTGACTTTGGATTCGCTCGGTACCTCCAGAGCAACATGATGGCGGCCACACT
CTGTGGTTCTCCTATGTACATGGCTCCTGAGGTCATTATGTCCCAGCACTACGATGGAAAGGCTGACCTG
TGGAGCATTGGCACCATTGTCTACCAGTGTCTGACAGGGAAGGCCCCTTTTCAGGCCAGCAGCCCTCAGG
ATTTGCGCCTGTTTTATGAGAAGAACAAGACACTAGTTCCTGCCATCCCCCGGGAGACATCAGCTCCCCT
GCGGCAGCTGCTCCTGGCTCTGTTGCAGCGGAACCACAAGGACCGCATGGACTTTGATGAATTTTTCCAC
CACCCTTTCTTGGATGCCAGCACCCCCATCAAGAAATCCCCACCTGTGCCTGTGCCCTCATATCCAAGCT
CAGGGTCTGGCAGCAGCTCCAGCAGCAGCTCTGCCTCCCACCTGGCCTCTCCACCGTCCCTGGGGGAGAT
GCCACAGCTACAGAAGACCCTTACCTCCCCAGCCGATGCTGCTGGCTTTCTTCAGGGCTCCCGGGACTCT
GGTGGCAGCAGCAAAGACTCCTGTGACACAGATGACTTTGTCATGGTCCCAGCCCAGTTTCCAGGTGATC
TAGTTGCTGAGGCAGCCAGTGCCAAGCCCCCACCTGATAGCCTGCTGTGTAGTGGGAGCTCATTGGTGGC
CTCTGCTGGCCTAGAGAGCCACGGCCGTACCCCCTCTCCCTCTCCGACCTGCAGCAGCTCTCCCAGCCCC
TCTGGCCGGCCTGGCCCCTTCTCCAGCAACAGGTACGGTGCCTCGGTCCCCATTCCTGTCCCCACTCAGG
TGCACAATTACCAGCGCATCGAGCAAAACCTGCAATCGCCCACTCAACAGCAGACAGCCAGGTCCTCTGC
CATCCGAAGGTCAGGGAGCACCAGCCCCCTGGGCTTTGGCCGGGCCAGCCCATCACCCCCCTCCCACACC
GATGGAGCCATGCTGGCCAGGAAGCTGTCACTTGGAGGTGGCCGTCCCTACACACCTTCTCCCCAAGTGG
GAACCATCCCAGAGCGACCCAGCTGGAGCAGAGTGCCCTCCCCACAAGGAGCTGATGTGCGGGTTGGCAG
GTCACCACGACCCGGTTCCTCTGTGCCTGAGCACTCTCCAAGAACCACTGGGCTGGGCTGCCGCCTGCAC
AGTGCCCCTAACCTGTCCGACTTCCATGTTGTGCGTCCCAAGCTGCCTAAGCCCCCAACAGACCCACTGG
GAGCCACCTTTAGCCCACCCCAGACCAGCGCACCCCAGCCATGCCCAGGGCTACAGTCTTGCCGGCCACT
GCGTGGCTCACCTAAGCTGCCTGACTTCCTACAGCGGAGTCCCCTACCCCCCATCCTAGGCTCTCCTACC
AAGGCCGGGCCCTCCTTTGACTTCCCCAAAACCCCCAGCTCTCAGAATTTGCTGACCCTGTTGGCTAGGC
AGGGGGTAGTAATGACACCACCTCGGAACCGTACACTGCCTGACCTCTCCGAGGCCAGTCCTTTCCATGG
CCAGCAGCTGGGCTCTGGCCTTCGGCCCGCTGAAGACACCCGGGGTCCCTTTGGACGGTCCTTCAGCACC
AGCCGCATTACGGACCTGCTGCTTAAGGCTGCATTTGGGACTCAGGCCTCTGACTCAGGCAGCACAGACA
GCCTACAGGAGAAACCTATGGAGATTGCTCCCTCTGCTGGCTTTGGAGGGACTCTGCATCCAGGAGCTCG
TGGTGGAGGGGCCAGCAGCCCAGCACCTGTGGTATTTACTGTAGGCTCCCCACCCAGTGGTGCCACCCCA
CCCCAGAGTACCCGTACCAGAATGTTCTCAGTGGGCTCTTCCAGCTCCCTGGGCTCTACTGGCTCCTCCT
CTGCCCGCCACTTAGTGCCTGGGGCCTGTGGAGAGGCCCCGGAGCTTTCTGCCCCAGGCCACTGCTGTAG
CCTTGCTGACCCCCTTGCTGCCAACTTGGAGGGGGCTGTGACCTTCGAGGCTCCTGACCTCCCAGAGGAG
ACCCTCATGGAGCAAGAGCACACGGAAACCCTACACAGTCTGCGCTTCACACTAGCGTTTGCACAGCAAG
TTCTGGAGATTGCAGCCCTGAAGGGAAGTGCCAGTGAGGCCGCCGGTGGCCCTGAGTACCAGCTCCAGGA
AAGTGTGGTGGCTGACCAGATCAGTCAGTTGAGCCGAGAGTGGGGCTTTGCAGAGCAACTGGTTCTGTAC
TTGAAGGTGGCTGAGCTGCTGTCCTCAGGCCTACAGACTGCCATTGACCAGATTCGAGCTGGCAAACTCT
GCCTTTCATCTACTGTGAAGCAGGTGGTACGCAGACTAAATGAGCTGTACAAGGCCAGCGTGGTATCCTG
CCAGGGCCTCAGCTTGCGACTTCAGCGCTTCTTTCTGGACAAACAACGGCTGCTGGACGGGATCCATGGT
GTCACTGCAGAGCGGCTCATCCTCAGCCATGCTGTGCAAATGGTACAATCAGCTGCCCTTGATGAGATGT
TCCAGCACCGAGAGGGCTGTGTACCGAGATATCACAAAGCCCTGCTATTGCTGGAGGGGTTGCAGCACAC
TCTCACGGACCAGGCAGACATTGAGAACATTGCCAAATGCAAGCTGTGCATTGAGAGGAGACTCTCGGCC
CTGCTGAGTGGTGTCTATGCCTGAATACCCAGCTTTCTTGTACAAAGTGGTTGATATCCAGCACAGTGGC
GACCGGTAGGCCTCGTACGCTTAATTAACGGATCCGGAATTCCGCCCCCCCCCCTAACGTTACTGGCCGA
AGCCGCTTGGAATAAGGCCGGTGTGCGTTTGTCTATATGTTATTTTCCACCATATTGCCGTCTTTTGGCA
ATGTGAGGGCCCGGAAACCTGGCCCTGTCTTCTTGACGAGCATTCCTAGGGGTCTTTCCCCTCTCGCCAA
AGGAATGCAAGGTCTGTTGAATGTCGTGAAGGAAGCAGTTCCTCTGGAAGCTTCTTGAAGACAAACAACG
TCTGTAGCGACCCTTTGCAGGCAGCGGAACCCCCCACCTGGCGACAGGTGCCTCTGCGGCCAAAAGCCAC
GTGTATAAGATACACCTGCAAAGGCGGCACAACCCCAGTGCCACGTTGTGAGTTGGATAGTTGTGGAAAG
AGTCAAATGGCTCTCCTCAAGCGTATTCAACAAGGGGCTGAAGGATGCCCAGAAGGTACCCCATTGTATG
GGATCTGATCTGGGGCCTCGGTGCACATGCTTTACATGTGTTTAGTCGAGGTTAAAAAAACGTCTAGGCC
CCCCGAACCACGGGGACGTGGTTTTCCTTTGAAAAACACGATGATAAGCTTGCCACAACCATGGCTGAAC
AAGATGGATTGCACGCAGGTTCTCCGGCCGCTTGGGTGGAGAGGCTATTCGGCTATGACTGGGCACAACA
GACAATCGGCTGCTCTGATGCCGCCGTGTTCCGGCTGTCAGCGCAGGGGCGCCCGGTTCTTTTTGTCAAG
ACCGACCTGTCCGGTGCCCTGAATGAACTGCAGGACGAGGCAGCGCGGCTATCGTGGCTGGCCACGACGG
GCGTTCCTTGCGCAGCTGTGCTCGACGTTGTCACTGAAGCGGGAAGGGACTGGCTGCTATTGGGCGAAGT
GCCGGGGCAGGATCTCCTGTCATCTCACCTTGCTCCTGCCGAGAAAGTATCCATCATGGCTGATGCAATG
CGGCGGCTGCATACGCTTGATCCGGCTACCTGCCCATTCGACCACCAAGCGAAACATCGCATCGAGCGAG
CACGTACTCGGATGGAAGCCGGTCTTGTCGATCAGGATGATCTGGACGAAGAGCATCAGGGGCTCGCGCC
AGCCGAACTGTTCGCCAGGCTCAAGGCGCGCATGCCCGACGGCGAGGATCTCGTCGTGACCCATGGCGAT
GCCTGCTTGCCGAATATCATGGTGGAAAATGGCCGCTTTTCTGGATTCATCGACTGTGGCCGGCTGGGTG
TGGCGGACCGCTATCAGGACATAGCGTTGGCTACCCGTGATATTGCTGAAGAGCTTGGCGGCGAATGGGC
TGACCGCTTCCTCGTGCTTTACGGTATCGCCGCTCCCGATTCGCAGCGCATCGCCTTCTATCGCCTTCTT
GACGAGTTCTTCTGAGCGGGATCGGCTAGAGTCGACCCGGACGGGACGCTCCTGCGCCTGATACAGAACG
AATTGCTTGCAGGCATCTCATGAGTGTGTCTTCCCGTTTTCCGCCTGAGGTCACTGCGTGGATGGAGCGC
TGGCGCCTGCTGCGCGACGGCGAGCTGCTCACCACCCACTCGAGGGCTGCAGCGCTGCAGAGGCCGAGTG
CAGAACTGCTCCAAAGGGACCTCAAGGCTTTCCGAGGGACACTAGGCTGACTCCATCGAGCCAGTGTAGA
GATAAGCTTATCGATTAGTCCAATTTGTTAAAGACAGGATATCAGTGGTCCAGGCTCTAGTTTTGACTCA
ACAATATCACCAGCTGAAGCCTATAGAGTACGAGCCATAGATAAAATAAAAGATTTTATTTAGTCTCCAG
AAAAAGGGGGGAATGAAAGACCCCACCTGTAGGTTTGGCAAGCTAGCTTAAGTAACGCCATTTTGCAAGG
CATGGAAAAATACATAACTGAGAATAGAGAAGTTCAGATCAAGGTCAGGAACAGATGGAACAGGGTCGAC
CCTAGAGAACCATCAGATGTTTCCAGGGTGCCCCAAGGACCTGAAATGACCCTGTGCCTTATTTGAACTA
ACCAATCAGTTCGCTTCTCGCTTCTGTTCGCGCGCTTCTGCTCCCCGAGCTCAATAAAAGAGCCCACAAC
CCCTCACTCGGGGCGCCAGTCCTCCGATTGACTGAGTCGCCCGGGTACCCGTGTATCCAATAAACCCTCT
TGCAGTTGCATCCGACTTGTGGTCTCGCTGTTCCTTGGGAGGGTCTCCTCTGAGTGATTGACTACCCGTC
AGCGGGGGTCTTTCATTTGGGGGCTCGTCCGGGATCGGGAGACCCCTGCCCAGGGACCACCGACCCACCA
CCGGGAGGTAAGCTGGCTGCCTCGCGCGTTTCGGTGATGACGGTGAAAACCTCTGACACATGCAGCTCCC
GGAGACGGTCACAGCTTGTCTGTAAGCGGATGCCGGGAGCAGACAAGCCCGTCAGGGCGCGTCAGCGGGT
GTTGGCGGGTGTCGGGGCGCAGCCATGACCCAGTCACGTAGCGATAGCGGAGTGTAGATCCGGCTGTGGA
ATGTGTGTCAGTTAGGGTGTGGAAAGTCCCCAGGCTCCCCAGCAGGCAGAAGTATGCAAAGCATGCATCT
CAATTAGTCAGCAACCAGGTGTGGAAAGTCCCCAGGCTCCCCAGCAGGCAGAAGTATGCAAAGCATGCAT
CTCAATTAGTCAGCAACCATAGTCCCGCCCCTAACTCCGCCCATCCCGCCCCTAACTCCGCCCAGTTCCG
CCCATTCTCCGCCCCATGGCTGACTAATTTTTTTTATTTATGCAGAGGCCGAGGCCGCCTCGGCCTCTGA
GCTATTCCAGAAGTAGTGAGGAGGCTTTTTTGGAGGCCTAGGCTTTTGCAAAAAGCTTACTGGCTTAACT
ATGCGGCATCAGAGCAGATTGTACTGAGAGTGCACCATATGCGGTGTGAAATACCGCACAGATGCGTAAG
GAGAAAATACCGCATCAGGCGCT
Features (pLannotate 1.2.2; 26 found; start..end, strand, type, name):
    182..770     -  rep_origin     ori: high-copy-number ColE1/pMB1/pBR322/pUC origin of replication
    941..1801    -  CDS            AmpR: β-lactamase; bla; confers resistance to ampicillin, carbenicillin, and related antibiotics
   1802..1906    -  promoter       AmpR promoter: bla
   2092..2471    +  enhancer       CMV enhancer: human cytomegalovirus immediate early enhancer
   2472..2675    +  promoter       CMV promoter: human cytomegalovirus (CMV) immediate early promoter
   2676..2851    +  LTR            5' LTR (truncated): truncated long terminal repeat from Moloney murine sarcoma virus
   2973..3247    +  misc_feature   MESV Ψ (fragment): packaging signal of murine embryonic stem cell virus
   3314..3730    +  CDS            gag (truncated): truncated Moloney murine leukemia virus (MMLV) gag gene lacking the start codon
   3773..4074    +  enhancer       CMV enhancer: human cytomegalovirus immediate early enhancer
   4075..4278    +  promoter       CMV promoter: human cytomegalovirus (CMV) immediate early promoter
   4280..4299    +  promoter       PLtetO-1 promoter (fragment): modified phage lambda PL promoter with tet operator sites (Lutz and Bujard, 1997)
   4301..4320    +  promoter       PLtetO-1 promoter (fragment): modified phage lambda PL promoter with tet operator sites (Lutz and Bujard, 1997)
   4360..4384    +  protein_bind   attB1: mutant version of attB; recombination site for the Gateway® BP reaction BP Clonase™
   4393..4422    +  CDS            13xMyc (fragment): 13 tandem Myc epitope tags
   4429..7581    +  CDS            Ulk1: ULK1_MOUSE - Experimental evidence at protein level: Swiss-Prot protein existence level 1. Serine/threonine-protein kinase involved in autophagy in response to starvation (PubMed:10624947, PubMed:19258318, PubMed:21205641, PubMed:21258367, PubMed:21460634, PubMed:25040165). Acts upstream of phosphatidylinositol 3-kinase PIK3C3 to regulate the formation of autophagophores, the precursors of autophagosomes (PubMed:10624947, PubMed:19258318, PubMed:21205641, PubMed:21258367, PubMed:21460634, PubMed:25040165). Part of regulatory feedback loops in autophagy: acts both as a downstream effector and n
   7587..7611    -  protein_bind   attB2: mutant version of attB; recombination site for the Gateway® BP reaction BP Clonase™
   7775..8237    +  misc_feature   IRES: internal ribosome entry site (IRES) of the encephalomyocarditis virus (EMCV)
   8256..9045    +  CDS            NeoR/KanR (fragment): aminoglycoside phosphotransferase from Tn5; aph(3')-II (or nptII); confers resistance to neomycin, kanamycin, and G418 (Geneticin®)
   9052..9120    +  CDS            ble (fragment): BLE_KLEPN - Experimental evidence at protein level: Swiss-Prot protein existence level 1. Binding protein with a strong affinity to the bleomycin family of antibiotics. Binds to CL990; an antimitotic-antibiotic compound. From Klebsiella pneumoniae.
   9216..9287    +  CDS            Mos (fragment): MOS_MOUSE - Experimental evidence at transcript level: Swiss-Prot protein existence level 2. From Mus musculus (Mouse).
   9320..9420    +  CDS            env (fragment): murine leukemia virus gPr80 envelope polyprotein precursor; env; proteolytically cleaved into gp70SU and p15TM subunits
   9462..9887    +  LTR            3' LTR (ΔU3): self-inactivating 3' long terminal repeat (LTR) from Moloney murine leukemia virus
   9956..9996    +  CDS            rop (fragment): Rop protein, which maintains plasmids at low copy number; rop
  10098..10136   +  misc_feature   bom (fragment): basis of mobility region from pBR322
  10153..10482   +  promoter       SV40 promoter: SV40 enhancer and early promoter
  10488..10589   +  misc_feature   bom (fragment): basis of mobility region from pBR322
