[The description below was written by a language model from this plasmid's Addgene catalogue record and pLannotate feature annotations shown in this document.]
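Description:
pQCXIN- myc ULK1 K46I is a self-inactivating gammaretroviral expression vector built by Gateway recombination into a destination version of pQCXIN, carrying a kinase-dead mutant of mouse ULK1. It is maintained in bacteria through a high-copy ColE1/pUC-type origin and the β-lactamase (ampicillin resistance) gene. The viral genome is transcribed in packaging cells from a hybrid CMV enhancer/promoter fused to a truncated 5' LTR, followed by the Ψ packaging signal and a truncated gag segment lacking its start codon, which aid encapsidation. The 3' LTR has a U3 deletion, so after reverse transcription and integration the LTR promoter activity is lost and expression depends on the internal promoter.

That internal promoter is a second CMV immediate-early enhancer/promoter; the annotation also picks up two short tet-operator-like fragments just downstream of it, whose function the record does not explain. The insert sits between attB1 and attB2 sites left by the Gateway reaction. It encodes an N-terminal myc epitope fused to ULK1 with its initiating methionine removed. It carries a silent change at arginine 5 and the K46I substitution, which renders the kinase catalytically inactive. The catalogue's Entrez link to the Myc gene appears to reflect the tag rather than the insert. An EMCV IRES downstream links the ULK1 transcript to a neomycin phosphotransferase gene, allowing G418 selection of transduced cells from the same bicistronic message.

The construct suits stable retroviral expression of inactive ULK1 in mammalian cells, for example as a negative control alongside wild-type ULK1. The associated publication concerns AMPK phosphorylation of ULK1 and its role in autophagy and mitophagy.
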