Addgene plasmid #27627: pQCXIN- myc ULK1 K46I
Depositing lab: Reuben Shaw. Depositing organization: Salk Institute for Biological Studies. Publication: Phosphorylation of ULK1 (hATG1) by AMP-activated protein kinase connects energy sensing to mitophagy. Egan DF, Shackelford DB, Mihaylova MM, Gelino S, Kohnz RA, Mair W, Vasquez DS, Joshi A, Gwinn DM, Taylor R, Asara JM, Fitzpatrick J, Dillin A, Viollet B, Kundu M, Hansen M, Shaw RJ. Science. 2011 Jan 28;331(6016):456-61. doi: 10.1126/science.1196371. Epub 2010 Dec 23. PubMed 21205641.
Backbone
  Vector backbone: pQCXIN Neo dest
  Backbone manufacturer: Addgene plasmid 17399
  Backbone size w/o insert (bp): 9135
  Vector type: Retroviral
  Selectable markers: Neomycin (select with G418)
Growth in bacteria
  Bacterial resistance: Ampicillin, 100 μg/mL
  Growth temperature: 30°C
  Growth strain: Stbl3
  Copy number: Unknown
Gene/Insert
  Gene/Insert name: mouse myc ULK1 K46I
  Species: M. musculus (mouse)
  Insert size (bp): 3192
  Mutation: Initial M from ULK1 removed. Silent mutation at Arginine 5. Does not affect amino acid sequence.K46I mutation makes kinase catalytically inactive.
  Entrez Gene: Myc (a.k.a. Myc2, Niard, Nird, bHLHe39)
  Tag / fusion protein: myc (N terminal on insert)
  Cloning method: Gateway Cloning; 5′ cloning site none/attR1 (unknown if destroyed); 3′ cloning site none/attR2 (unknown if destroyed)
  Sequencing primers: 5′ CMV forward
Terms and licenses: Academic/Nonprofit Terms; Industry Terms: Not Available to Industry
How to cite: pQCXIN- myc ULK1 K46I was a gift from Reuben Shaw (Addgene plasmid # 27627 ; http://n2t.net/addgene:27627 ; RRID:Addgene_27627)
