>Addgene plasmid #27627 | pQCXIN- myc ULK1 K46I | addgene partial sequence | sequence record 33954 | 27627 with mULK1-R 5'-TCTTGACTCGGATGTTGCTG
GCAGGATGTTTTGGGGCTTCAGGTCCCGGTGGATGATGCCCTTGCTGTGCAGCAGCCGCATGGCGCCAGC
GATCTGCTGTAGGAAAAGCCTGACAGTGTCTTCACTCAGTGTGCGCATAGTGTGCAGGTAGTCAGCCAGG
TCTCCACCATTACAATACTCCATGACCAGGTAGACAGAATTAGCCATTTCCTGGAAGTCATACAGCGCCA
CGATGTTTTCGTGCTTTAGTTCCTTCAGGATTTTGATTTCCTTTCCCAGCAGTGTTTGGGACTTGGCAAG
GTTCTTCTTGTTAATGCATATGACGGCCACCTCCAGGTCGTGCTTCTCGCGGTGTCGACCCTTGAAGACC
ACCGCGAAGGCGCCGTGTCCAATCAGGTCCTTGCGAGAGAACTCGAACTTGCCCACGGTCTCGACGCCGC
CTCGGCCCGGCTCTATTCCTCCCAAGTCTTCCTCGGAGATTAGCTTTTGTTCCATGGTGAAGCCTGCTTT
TTTGTACAAACTTGTTGATATCTGCAGAATTCCACCACACTGGACTAGTCGACGATCTCTATCACTGATA
GGGAGATCTCTATCACTGATAGGGAGAGCTCT
